>Addgene plasmid #210427 | pOPTM p62 PB1 (1-102) | addgene full sequence | sequence record 419035 | Addgene NGS Result
TGAAGACGAAAGGGCCTCGTGATACGCCTATTTTTATAGGTTAATGTCATGATAATAATGGTTTCTTAGA
CGTCAGGTGGCACTTTTCGGGGAAATGTGCGCGGAACCCCTATTTGTTTATTTTTCTAAATACATTCAAA
TATGTATCCGCTCATGAGACAATAACCCTGATAAATGCTTCAATAATATTGAAAAAGGAAGAGTATGAGT
ATTCAACATTTCCGTGTCGCCCTTATTCCCTTTTTTGCGGCATTTTGCCTTCCTGTTTTTGCTCACCCAG
AAACGCTGGTGAAAGTAAAAGATGCTGAAGATCAGTTGGGTGCACGAGTGGGTTACATCGAACTGGATCT
CAACAGCGGTAAGATCCTTGAGAGTTTTCGCCCCGAAGAACGTTTTCCAATGATGAGCACTTTTAAAGTT
CTGCTATGTGGCGCGGTATTATCCCGTGTTGACGCCGGGCAAGAGCAACTCGGTCGCCGCATACACTATT
CTCAGAATGACTTGGTTGAGTACTCACCAGTCACAGAAAAGCATCTTACGGATGGCATGACAGTAAGAGA
ATTATGCAGTGCTGCCATAACCATGAGTGATAACACTGCGGCCAACTTACTTCTGACAACGATCGGAGGA
CCGAAGGAGCTAACCGCTTTTTTGCACAACATGGGGGATCATGTAACTCGCCTTGATCGTTGGGAACCGG
AGCTGAATGAAGCCATACCAAACGACGAGCGTGACACCACGATGCCTGCAGCAATGGCAACAACGTTGCG
CAAACTATTAACTGGCGAACTACTTACTCTAGCTTCCCGGCAACAATTAATAGACTGGATGGAGGCGGAT
AAAGTTGCAGGACCACTTCTGCGCTCGGCCCTTCCGGCTGGCTGGTTTATTGCTGATAAATCTGGAGCCG
GTGAGCGTGGGTCTCGCGGTATCATTGCAGCACTGGGGCCAGATGGTAAGCCCTCCCGTATCGTAGTTAT
CTACACGACGGGGAGTCAGGCAACTATGGATGAACGAAATAGACAGATCGCTGAGATAGGTGCCTCACTG
ATTAAGCATTGGTAACTGTCAGACCAAGTTTACTCATATATACTTTAGATTGATTTAAAACTTCATTTTT
AATTTAAAAGGATCTAGGTGAAGATCCTTTTTGATAATCTCATGACCAAAATCCCTTAACGTGAGTTTTC
GTTCCACTGAGCGTCAGACCCCGTAGAAAAGATCAAAGGATCTTCTTGAGATCCTTTTTTTCTGCGCGTA
ATCTGCTGCTTGCAAACAAAAAAACCACCGCTACCAGCGGTGGTTTGTTTGCCGGATCAAGAGCTACCAA
CTCTTTTTCCGAAGGTAACTGGCTTCAGCAGAGCGCAGATACCAAATACTGTCCTTCTAGTGTAGCCGTA
GTTAGGCCACCACTTCAAGAACTCTGTAGCACCGCCTACATACCTCGCTCTGCTAATCCTGTTACCAGTG
GCTGCTGCCAGTGGCGATAAGTCGTGTCTTACCGGGTTGGACTCAAGACGATAGTTACCGGATAAGGCGC
AGCGGTCGGGCTGAACGGGGGGTTCGTGCACACAGCCCAGCTTGGAGCGAACGACCTACACCGAACTGAG
ATACCTACAGCGTGAGCTATGAGAAAGCGCCACGCTTCCCGAAGGGAGAAAGGCGGACAGGTATCCGGTA
AGCGGCAGGGTCGGAACAGGAGAGCGCACGAGGGAGCTTCCAGGGGGAAACGCCTGGTATCTTTATAGTC
CTGTCGGGTTTCGCCACCTCTGACTTGAGCGTCGATTTTTGTGATGCTCGTCAGGGGGGCGGAGCCTATG
GAAAAACGCCAGCAACGCGGCCTTTTTACGGTTCCTGGCCTTTTGCTGGCCTTTTGCTCACATGTTCTTT
CCTGCGTTATCCCCTGATTCTGTGGATAACCGTATTACCGCCTTTGAGTGAGCTGATACCGCTCGCCGCA
GCCGAACGACCGAGCGCAGCGAGTCAGTGAGCGAGGAAGCGGAAGAGCGCCTGATGCGGTATTTTCTCCT
TACGCATCTGTGCGGTATTTCACACCGCAATGGTGCACTCTCAGTACAATCTGCTCTGATGCCGCATAGT
TAAGCCAGTATACACTCCGCTATCGCTACGTGACTGGGTCATGGCTGCGCCCCGACACCCGCCAACACCC
GCTGACGCGCCCTGACGGGCTTGTCTGCTCCCGGCATCCGCTTACAGACAAGCTGTGACCGTCTCCGGGA
GCTGCATGTGTCAGAGGTTTTCACCGTCATCACCGAAACGCGCGAGGCAGGATCTCGATCCCGCGAAATT
AATACGACTCACTATAGGGAGACCACAACGGTTTCCCTCTAGTGCCGGCTCCGGAGAGCTCCAATTGGAA
TTCGCTAGCTCTAGAAATAATTTTGTTTAACTTTAAGAAGGAGATATAAATATGAAAATCGAAGAAGGTA
AACTGGTAATCTGGATTAACGGCGATAAAGGCTATAACGGTCTCGCTGAAGTCGGTAAGAAATTCGAGAA
AGATACCGGAATTAAAGTCACCGTTGAGCATCCAGATAAACTGGAAGAGAAATTCCCACAGGTTGCGGCA
ACTGGCGATGGCCCTGACATTATCTTCTGGGCACACGACCGCTTTGGTGGCTACGCTCAATCTGGCCTGT
TGGCTGAAATCACCCCGGACAAAGCGTTCCAGGACAAGCTGTATCCGTTTACCTGGGATGCCGTACGTTA
CAACGGCAAGCTGATTGCTTACCCGATCGCTGTTGAAGCGTTATCGCTGATTTATAACAAAGATCTGCTG
CCGAACCCGCCAAAAACCTGGGAAGAGATCCCGGCGCTGGATAAAGAACTGAAAGCGAAAGGTAAGAGCG
CGCTGATGTTCAACCTGCAAGAACCGTACTTCACCTGGCCGCTGATTGCTGCTGACGGGGGTTATGCGTT
CAAGTATGAAAACGGCAAGTACGACATTAAAGACGTGGGCGTGGATAACGCTGGCGCGAAAGCGGGTCTG
ACCTTCCTGGTTGACCTGATTAAAAACAAACACATGAATGCAGACACCGATTACTCCATCGCAGAAGCTG
CCTTTAATAAAGGCGAAACAGCGATGACCATCAACGGCCCGTGGGCATGGTCCAACATCGACACCAGCAA
AGTGAATTATGGTGTAACGGTACTGCCGACCTTCAAGGGTCAACCATCCAAACCGTTCGTTGGCGTGCTG
AGCGCAGGTATTAACGCCGCCAGTCCGAACAAAGAGCTGGCAAAAGAGTTCCTCGAAAACTATCTGCTGA
CTGATGAAGGTCTGGAAGCGGTTAATAAAGACAAACCGCTGGGTGCCGTAGCGCTGAAGTCTTACGAGGA
AGAGTTGGCGAAAGATCCACGTATTGCCGCCACTATGGAAAACGCCCAGAAAGGTGAAATCATGCCGAAC
ATCCCGCAGATGTCCGCTTTCTGGTATGCCGTGCGTACTGCGGTGATCAACGCCGCCAGCGGTCGTCAGA
CTGTCGATGAAGCCCTGAAAGACGCGCAGACTGCAAGCTCTTCTGGTTCCGAAAACCTGTATTTCCAGGG
CTCCCATATGGCGTCGCTCACCGTGAAGGCCTACCTTCTGGGCAAGGAGGACGCGGCGCGCGAGATTCGC
CGCTTCAGCTTCTGCTGCAGCCCCGAGCCTGAGGCGGAAGCCGAGGCTGCGGCGGGTCCGGGACCCTGCG
AGCGGCTGCTGAGCCGGGTGGCCGCCCTGTTCCCCGCGCTGCGGCCTGGCGGCTTCCAGGCGCACTACCG
CGATGAGGACGGGGACTTGGTTGCCTTTTCCAGTGACGAGGAATTGACAATGGCCATGTCCTACGTGAAG
GATGACATCTTCCGAATCTACATTAAAGAGAAATAATAATGCCGGCGGGACCACCGCCCACCGTGTGCTC
AGGAGGCGCCCCGCAACATGGTGTGAGGATCCAGATCTAAGCTTGGTACCACGCGTGCGCGCTGATCCGG
CTGCTAACAAAGCCCGAAAGGAAGCTGAGTTGGCTGCTGCCACCGCTGAGCAATAACTAGCATAACCCCT
TGGGGCCTCTAAACGGGTCTTGAGGGGTTTTTTGCTGAAAGGAGGAACTATAGCCGGATAATTCT
Features (pLannotate 1.2.2; 12 found; start..end, strand, type, name):
    100..204     +  promoter       AmpR promoter: bla
    205..1065    +  CDS            AmpR: β-lactamase; bla; confers resistance to ampicillin, carbenicillin, and related antibiotics
   1236..1824    +  rep_origin     ori: high-copy-number ColE1/pMB1/pBR322/pUC origin of replication
   2010..2149    -  misc_feature   bom: basis of mobility region from pBR322
   2251..2290    -  CDS            rop (fragment): Rop protein, which maintains plasmids at low copy number; rop
   2310..2328    +  promoter       T7 promoter: promoter for bacteriophage T7 RNA polymerase
   2402..2424    +  RBS            RBS: efficient ribosome binding site from bacteriophage T7 gene 10 (Olins and Rangwala, 1989)
   2432..3532    +  CDS            MBP: maltose binding protein from E. coli; malE (mutated); This version of the gene does not encode a signal sequence, so MBP will remain in the cytosol.
   3551..3571    +  CDS            TEV site: tobacco etch virus (TEV) protease recognition and cleavage site
   3578..3943    +  CDS            SQSTM1 (fragment): SQSTM_HUMAN - Also known as ORCA, OSIL. Experimental evidence at protein level: Swiss-Prot protein existence level 1. Autophagy receptor required for selective macroautophagy (aggrephagy). Functions as a bridge between polyubiquitinated cargo and autophagosomes. Interacts directly with both the cargo to become degraded and an autophagy modifier of the MAP1 LC3 family (PubMed:16286508, PubMed:20168092, PubMed:24128730, PubMed:28404643, PubMed:22622177). Along with WDFY3, involved in the formation and autophagic degradation of cytoplasmic ubiquitin-containing inclusions (p62 bodies, ALIS/aggreso
   3990..4039    +  CDS            SET1 (fragment): solubility-enhancement tag derived from T7 phage gene 10B
   4047..4094    +  terminator     T7 terminator: transcription terminator for bacteriophage T7 RNA polymerase
