[The description below was written by a language model from this plasmid's Addgene catalogue record and pLannotate feature annotations shown in this document.]
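Description:
pOPTM p62 PB1 (1-102) is a small (about 4.1 kb) bacterial expression plasmid built on the pOPTM backbone for producing the N-terminal PB1 domain of human p62 as a cleavable maltose-binding protein fusion. It is propagated in E. coli under ampicillin selection, with β-lactamase expressed from its own bla promoter. Replication depends on a ColE1/pMB1-type origin, which is accompanied by the pBR322 bom region. Only a short fragment of rop is detected. The catalogue nonetheless lists the plasmid as low copy, whereas the annotation tool labels the origin family generically as high copy.

The expression cassette is a standard T7 system: a T7 promoter and the phage gene 10 ribosome binding site drive a single open reading frame, which ends ahead of a T7 terminator, so expression requires a host that supplies T7 RNA polymerase. No lac operator or lacI is annotated. The frame begins with MBP lacking its signal sequence, so the fusion stays in the cytosol. A TEV protease recognition site follows, and then the p62 fragment corresponding to residues 1-102. MBP serves as a solubility and affinity handle, and TEV cleavage releases the PB1 domain. A short match to a T7 gene 10-derived solubility tag lies downstream of the insert and is probably a vector remnant; the record does not indicate that it is part of the product.

The catalogue links the insert to NUP62, but the sequence annotation identifies it as SQSTM1, the autophagy receptor p62, which fits the associated work on recombinant expression, purification and assembly of p62 filaments. The Entrez link therefore appears to be an alias mix-up.
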