Addgene plasmid #210427: pOPTM p62 PB1 (1-102)
Purpose: Bacterial expression of MBP-PB1(1-102) with TEV cleavage site
Depositing lab: Carsten Sachse. Depositing organization: Forschungszentrum Juelich GmbH. Publication: Recombinant Expression, Purification, and Assembly of p62 Filaments. Tarafder AK, Guesdon A, Kuhm T, Sachse C. Methods Mol Biol. 2019;1880:3-15. doi: 10.1007/978-1-4939-8873-0_1. PubMed 30610687.
Backbone
  Vector backbone: pOPTM
  Vector type: Bacterial Expression
Growth in bacteria
  Bacterial resistance: Ampicillin, 100 μg/mL
  Growth temperature: 37°C
  Growth strain: DH5alpha
  Copy number: Low Copy
Gene/Insert
  Gene/Insert name: p62 PB1 (1-102)
  Species: H. sapiens (human)
  Entrez Gene: NUP62 (a.k.a. IBSN, SNDI, p62)
  Tag / fusion protein: MBP (N terminal on backbone)
Terms and licenses: Academic/Nonprofit Terms; Industry Terms: Not Available to Industry
How to cite: pOPTM p62 PB1 (1-102) was a gift from Carsten Sachse (Addgene plasmid # 210427 ; http://n2t.net/addgene:210427 ; RRID:Addgene_210427)
